>Addgene plasmid #20044 | pSB819-PKR-gib-LYA | addgene partial sequence | sequence record 25771 | 20044 with M13R
AAGCTGGAGCTCCACCGCGGTGGCGGCCGCCTAACGTGTGTGTCGTTCATTTTTCTCTGGGCTTTTCTTC
CACACAGTCAAGGTGCTTAGTATTTCAGATGTGTTAGGTCGGTCCTCAGGTTTCTTTGAGAGTAATTTCT
GTAGAAGAGTTTTTTCTTTTTTATCAAATACATCTGAGATGATGCCATCCCGTAGGTCTGTGAAAAACTT
TGCTGTTTCATAAGCAGTGTCACATACATGAAGAAGTTCAGCAAGAATTAGCCCCAAAGCGTAGAGGTCC
ACTTCCTTTCCATAGTCTTGCAAAGAAATCTGTTCTGGGCTCATGTATCGCAAAGTTCCTGTACTCCTTG
ATCGCTTTCCATCATTTTTCAGAGATGTTACAAGTCCAAAGTCTCCAATCTTTATTTGTTTTGTATCTAC
TAAGAATATATTACTTGGCTTAAGATCTCTATGAATTAATTTTTTTGAATGTATATAATCCACCCCTTTT
GTTATTTGTTCAAAGAGTTCCAAAGCCAAAACTTTGTCTAGTTTCTTGCCTCTTCTATTGTCAATCCATT
GCTCCNATGTCCCTTTATCACAGAATTCCATTTGGATGAAAAGGCACTTAGTCTTTGACCTTGAACTATT
TTTGCTGNTCTCAGGATCATAATCATCACTCTCANGATCNTNAGAACTGGTCTCANNNTCATAATCAAAT
CCATCCCAACAGCCATTGTACTNNNNATATTTACATGATCNANNTTTGCCAATGCTTTTACNTC
