[The description below was written by a language model from this plasmid's Addgene catalogue record.]
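Description:
pSB819-PKR-gib-LYA is a yeast expression plasmid built on the pSB819 backbone (about 6.4 kb without insert). It carries the URA3 auxotrophic marker for selection in uracil-deficient yeast strains, and ampicillin resistance for propagation as a high-copy plasmid in E. coli. The record does not state the promoter driving the insert, the yeast replication or integration elements, or any epitope tags. No feature table is available to fill these in.

The insert is a roughly 1.66 kb coding sequence for protein kinase R (PKR, also called EIF2AK2) from the white-cheeked gibbon, cloned between XhoI and NotI sites that both remain intact, so the open reading frame can be excised or exchanged. This version carries a single amino-acid substitution, F394L. The "LYA" suffix in the name presumably denotes the residue combination at a set of variable positions, although the record does not define it.

PKR is an interferon-induced, double-stranded-RNA-activated kinase that phosphorylates the translation initiation factor eIF2α to shut down protein synthesis in infected cells. Many viruses counter it with antagonists, some of which mimic eIF2α. The associated publication concerns how PKR evolution allows it to defeat such viral mimicry. This suggests that the construct was used to test how an individual residue change in a primate PKR ortholog affects kinase function or susceptibility to viral antagonists in yeast, where PKR activity can be read out through its effect on translation and growth. The specific assay design is not described in the record.
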