Addgene plasmid #20044: pSB819-PKR-gib-LYA
Depositing lab: Harmit Malik. Depositing organization: Fred Hutchinson Cancer Center. Publication: Protein kinase R reveals an evolutionary model for defeating viral mimicry. Elde NC, Child SJ, Geballe AP, Malik HS. Nature. 2009 Jan 22;457(7228):485-9. doi: 10.1038/nature07529. Epub 2008 Nov 30. PubMed 19043403.
Backbone
  Vector backbone: PSB819
  Backbone size w/o insert (bp): 6400
  Vector type: Yeast Expression
  Selectable markers: URA3
Growth in bacteria
  Bacterial resistance: Ampicillin, 100 μg/mL
  Growth temperature: 37°C
  Growth strain: DH5alpha
  Copy number: High Copy
Gene/Insert
  Gene/Insert name: Protein kinase R (alt name: EIF2AK2)
  Species: N. leucogenys (white-cheeked gibbon)
  Insert size (bp): 1656
  Mutation: F394L
  GenBank ID: EU733257
  Cloning method: Restriction Enzyme; 5′ cloning site XhoI (not destroyed); 3′ cloning site NotI (not destroyed)
  Sequencing primers: 5′ n/a; 3′ M13R
Terms and licenses: Academic/Nonprofit Terms; Industry Terms: Not Available to Industry
How to cite: pSB819-PKR-gib-LYA was a gift from Harmit Malik (Addgene plasmid # 20044 ; http://n2t.net/addgene:20044 ; RRID:Addgene_20044)
